>Addgene plasmid #104349 | pcDNA3.1(-)-LZ-CD95L | depositor full sequence | sequence record 197604 | pcDNA3.1(-)-LZ-CD95L sequence 6117 bps
AATTCGGCCTCTGAGGCCACCATGCGAAGGATGCAACTTCTTCTGCTCATCGCACTTTCCTTGGCGCTGG
TGACAAATAGTCATCACCACCATCACCATCATCACGGAGATCGGATGAAACAGATCGAAGACAAGATTGA
AGAGATTCTGTCAAAAATATATCATATCGAAAATGAGATAGCGCGGATCAAGAAGTTGATCGGCGAAAGA
ACTTCTGGGGGGTCTGGAGGAACTGGCGGAAGCGGGGGAACAGGTGGAAGCCCCCCTGAAAAAAAGGAGC
TGAGGAAAGTGGCCCATTTAACAGGCAAGTCCAACTCAAGGTCCATGCCTCTGGAATGGGAAGACACCTA
TGGAATTGTCCTGCTTTCTGGAGTGAAGTATAAGAAGGGTGGCCTTGTGATCAATGAAACTGGGCTGTAC
TTTGTATATTCCAAAGTATACTTCCGGGGTCAATCTTGCAACAACCTGCCCCTGAGCCACAAGGTCTACA
TGAGGAACTCTAAGTATCCCCAGGATCTGGTGATGATGGAGGGGAAGATGATGAGCTACTGCACTACTGG
GCAGATGTGGGCCCGCAGCAGCTACCTGGGGGCAGTGTTCAATCTTACCAGTGCTGATCATTTATATGTC
AACGTATCTGAGCTCTCTCTGGTCAATTTTGAGGAATCTCAGACGTTTTTCGGCTTATATAAGCTCTAAG
GCCTGTCAGGCCGGATCCGAGCTCGGTACCAAGCTTAAGTTTAAACCGCTGATCAGCCTCGACTGTGCCT
TCTAGTTGCCAGCCATCTGTTGTTTGCCCCTCCCCCGTGCCTTCCTTGACCCTGGAAGGTGCCACTCCCA
CTGTCCTTTCCTAATAAAATGAGGAAATTGCATCGCATTGTCTGAGTAGGTGTCATTCTATTCTGGGGGG
TGGGGTGGGGCAGGACAGCAAGGGGGAGGATTGGGAAGACAATAGCAGGCATGCTGGGGATGCGGTGGGC
TCTATGGCTTCTGAGGCGGAAAGAACCAGCTGGGGCTCTAGGGGGTATCCCC
[124 nt withheld, positions 1033-1156]
C
[91 nt withheld, positions 1158-1248]
A
[49 nt withheld, positions 1250-1298]
CCTTTGACGTTGGAGTCCACGTTCTTT
[37 nt withheld, positions 1326-1362]
ACCCTATCTCGGTCTATTCTTTTGATTTATAAGGGATTTTGCCGATTTCGGCCTATTGGTTAAAAAATGA
GCTGATTTAACAAAAATTTAACGCGAATTAATTCTGTGGAATGTGTGTCAGTTAGGGTGTGGAAAGTCCC
CAGGCTCCCCAGCAGGCAGAAGTATGCAAAGCATGCATCTCAATTAGTCAGCAACCAGGTGTGGAAAGTC
CCCAGGCTCCCCAGCAGGCAGAAGTATGCAAAGCATGCATCTCAATTAGTCAGCAACCATAGTCCCGCCC
CTAACTCCGCCCATCCCGCCCCTAACTCCGCCCAGTTCCGCCCATTCTCCGCCCCATGGCTGACTAATTT
TTTTTATTTATGCAGAGGCCGAGGCCGCCTCTGCCTCTGAGCTATTCCAGAAGTAGTGAGGAGGCTTTTT
TGGAGGCCTAGGCTTTTGCAAAAAGCTCCCGGGAGCTTGTATATCCATTTTCGGATCTGATCAAGAGACA
GGATGAGGATCGTTTCGCATGATTGAACAAGATGGATTGCACGCAGGTTCTCCGGCCGCTTGGGTGGAGA
GGCTATTCGGCTATGACTGGGCACAACAGACAATCGGCTGCTCTGATGCCGCCGTGTTCCGGCTGTCAGC
GCAGGGGCGCCCGGTTCTTTTTGTCAAGACCGACCTGTCCGGTGCCCTGAATGAACTGCAGGACGAGGCA
GCGCGGCTATCGTGGCTGGCCACGACGGGCGTTCCTTGCGCAGCTGTGCTCGACGTTGTCACTGAAGCGG
GAAGGGACTGGCTGCTATTGGGCGAAGTGCCGGGGCAGGATCTCCTGTCATCTCACCTTGCTCCTGCCGA
GAAAGTATCCATCATGGCTGATGCAATGCGGCGGCTGCATACGCTTGATCCGGCTACCTGCCCATTCGAC
CACCAAGCGAAACATCGCATCGAGCGAGCACGTACTCGGATGGAAGCCGGTCTTGTCGATCAGGATGATC
TGGACGAAGAGCATCAGGGGCTCGCGCCAGCCGAACTGTTCGCCAGGCTCAAGGCGCGCATGCCCGACGG
CGAGGATCTCGTCGTGACCCATGGCGATGCCTGCTTGCCGAATATCATGGTGGAAAATGGCCGCTTTTCT
GGATTCATCGACTGTGGCCGGCTGGGTGTGGCGGACCGCTATCAGGACATAGCGTTGGCTACCCGTGATA
TTGCTGAAGAGCTTGGCGGCGAATGGGCTGACCGCTTCCTCGTGCTTTACGGTATCGCCGCTCCCGATTC
GCAGCGCATCGCCTTCTATCGCCTTCTTGACGAGTTCTTCTGAGCGGGACTCTGGGGTTCGAAATGACCG
ACCAAGCGACGCCCAACCTGCCATCACGAGATTTCGATTCCACCGCCGCCTTCTATGAAAGGTTGGGCTT
CGGAATCGTTTTCCGGGACGCCGGCTGGATGATCCTCCAGCGCGGGGATCTCATGCTGGAGTTCTTCGCC
CACCCCAACTTGTTTATTGCAGCTTATAATGGTTACAAATAAAGCAATAGCATCACAAATTTCACAAATA
AAGCATTTTTTTCACTGCATTCTAGTTGTGGTTTGTCCAAACTCATCAATGTATCTTATCATGTCTGTAT
ACCGTCGACCTCTAGCTAGAGCTTGGCGTAATCATGGTCATAGCTGTTTCCTGTGTGAAATTGTTATCCG
CTCACAATTCCACACAACATACGAGCCGGAAGCATAAAGTGTAAAGCCTGGGGTGCCTAATGAGTGAGCT
AACTCACATTAATTGCGTTGCGCTCACTGCCCGCTTTCCAGTCGGGAAACCTGTCGTGCCAGCTGCATTA
ATGAATCGGCCAACGCGCGGGGAGAGGCGGTTTGCGTATTGGGCGCTCTTCCGCTTCCTCGCTCACTGAC
TCGCTGCGCTCGGTCGTTCGGCTGCGGCGAGCGGTATCAGCTCACTCAAAGGCGGTAATACGGTTATCCA
CAGAATCAGGGGATAACGCAGGAAAGAACATGTGAGCAAAAGGCCAGCAAAAGGCCAGGAACCGTAAAAA
GGCCGCGTTGCTGGCGTTTTTCCATAGGCTCCGCCCCCCTGACGAGCATCACAAAAATCGACGCTCAAGT
CAGAGGTGGCGAAACCCGACAGGACTATAAAGATACCAGGCGTTTCCCCCTGGAAGCTCCCTCGTGCGCT
CTCCTGTTCCGACCCTGCCGCTTACCGGATACCTGTCCGCCTTTCTCCCTTCGGGAAGCGTGGCGCTTTC
TCATAGCTCACGCTGTAGGTATCTCAGTTCGGTGTAGGTCGTTCGCTCCAAGCTGGGCTGTGTGCACGAA
CCCCCCGTTCAGCCCGACCGCTGCGCCTTATCCGGTAACTATCGTCTTGAGTCCAACCCGGTAAGACACG
ACTTATCGCCACTGGCAGCAGCCACTGGTAACAGGATTAGCAGAGCGAGGTATGTAGGCGGTGCTACAGA
GTTCTTGAAGTGGTGGCCTAACTACGGCTACACTAGAAGAACAGTATTTGGTATCTGCGCTCTGCTGAAG
CCAGTTACCTTCGGAAAAAGAGTTGGTAGCTCTTGATCCGGCAAACAAACCACCGCTGGTAGCGGTTTTT
TTGTTTGCAAGCAGCAGATTACGCGCAGAAAAAAAGGATCTCAAGAAGATCCTTTGATCTTTTCTACGGG
GTCTGACGCTCAGTGGAACGAAAACTCACGTTAAGGGATTTTGGTCATGAGATTATCAAAAAGGATCTTC
ACCTAGATCCTTTTAAATTAAAAATGAAGTTTTAAATCAATCTAAAGTATATATGAGTAAACTTGGTCTG
ACAGTTACCAATGCTTAATCAGTGAGGCACCTATCTCAGCGATCTGTCTATTTCGTTCATCCATAGTTGC
CTGACTCCCCGTCGTGTAGATAACTACGATACGGGAGGGCTTACCATCTGGCCCCAGTGCTGCAATGATA
CCGCGAGACCCACGCTCACCGGCTCCAGATTTATCAGCAATAAACCAGCCAGCCGGAAGGGCCGAGCGCA
GAAGTGGTCCTGCAACTTTATCCGCCTCCATCCAGTCTATTAATTGTTGCCGGGAAGCTAGAGTAAGTAG
TTCGCCAGTTAATAGTTTGCGCAACGTTGTTGCCATTGCTACAGGCATCGTGGTGTCACGCTCGTCGTTT
GGTATGGCTTCATTCAGCTCCGGTTCCCAACGATCAAGGCGAGTTACATGATCCCCCATGTTGTGCAAAA
AAGCGGTTAGCTCCTTCGGTCCTCCGATCGTTGTCAGAAGTAAGTTGGCCGCAGTGTTATCACTCATGGT
TATGGCAGCACTGCATAATTCTCTTACTGTCATGCCATCCGTAAGATGCTTTTCTGTGACTGGTGAGTAC
TCAACCAAGTCATTCTGAGAATAGTGTATGCGGCGACCGAGTTGCTCTTGCCCGGCGTCAATACGGGATA
ATACCGCGCCACATAGCAGAACTTTAAAAGTGCTCATCATTGGAAAACGTTCTTCGGGGCGAAAACTCTC
AAGGATCTTACCGCTGTTGAGATCCAGTTCGATGTAACCCACTCGTGCACCCAACTGATCTTCAGCATCT
TTTACTTTCACCAGCGTTTCTGGGTGAGCAAAAACAGGAAGGCAAAATGCCGCAAAAAAGGGAATAAGGG
CGACACGGAAATGTTGAATACTCATACTCTTCCTTTTTCAATATTATTGAAGCATTTATCAGGGTTATTG
TCTCATGAGCGGATACATATTTGAATGTATTTAGAAAAATAAACAAATAGGGGTTCCGCGCACATTTCCC
CGAAAAGTGCCACCTGACGTCGACGGATCGGGAGATCTCCCGATCCCCTATGGTGCACTCTCAGTACAAT
CTGCTCTGATGCCGCATAGTTAAGCCAGTATCTGCTCCCTGCTTGTGTGTTGGAGGTCGCTGAGTAGTGC
GCGAGCAAAATTTAAGCTACAACAAGGCAAGGCTTGACCGACAATTGCATGAAGAATCTGCTTAGGGTTA
GGCGTTTTGCGCTGCTTCGCGATGTACGGGCCAGATATACGCGTTGACATTGATTATTGACTAGTTATTA
ATAGTAATCAATTACGGGGTCATTAGTTCATAGCCCATATATGGAGTTCCGCGTTACATAACTTACGGTA
AATGGCCCGCCTGGCTGACCGCCCAACGACCCCCGCCCATTGACGTCAATAATGACGTATGTTCCCATAG
TAACGCCAATAGGGACTTTCCATTGACGTCAATGGGTGGAGTATTTACGGTAAACTGCCCACTTGGCAGT
ACATCAAGTGTATCATATGCCAAGTACGCCCCCTATTGACGTCAATGACGGTAAATGGCCCGCCTGGCAT
TATGCCCAGTACATGACCTTATGGGACTTTCCTACTTGGCAGTACATCTACGTATTAGTCATCGCTATTA
CCATGGTGATGCGGTTTTGGCAGTACATCAATGGGCGTGGATAGCGGTTTGACTCACGGGGATTTCCAAG
TCTCCACCCCATTGACGTCAATGGGAGTTTGTTTTGGCACCAAAATCAACGGGACTTTCCAAAATGTCGT
AACAACTCCGCCCCATTGACGCAAATGGGCGGTAGGCGTGTACGGTGGGAGGTCTATATAAGCAGAGCTC
TCTGGCTAACTAGAGAACCCACTGCTTACTGGCTTATCGAAATTAATACGACTCACTATAGGGAGACCCA
AGCTGGCTAGCGTTTAAACGGGCCCTCTAGACTCGAGCGGCCGCCACTGTGCTGGATATCTGCAG
Features (pLannotate 1.2.2; 20 found; start..end, strand, type, name):
    154..696     +  CDS            FASLG (fragment): TNFL6_HUMAN - Also known as APT1LG1, CD95L, FASL, TNFSF6. Experimental evidence at protein level: Swiss-Prot protein existence level 1. [FasL intracellular domain]: Cytoplasmic form induces gene transcription inhibition. From Homo sapiens (Human).
    763..987     +  polyA_signal   bGH poly(A) signal: bovine growth hormone polyadenylation signal
    991..1012    +  promoter       SV40 promoter (fragment): SV40 enhancer and early promoter
   1033..1461    +  rep_origin     f1 ori (sequence partly withheld): f1 bacteriophage origin of replication; arrow indicates direction of (+) strand synthesis
   1475..1804    +  promoter       SV40 promoter: SV40 enhancer and early promoter
   1871..2662    +  CDS            neo: KKA2_KLEPN - Also known as kan, nptII. Experimental evidence at protein level: Swiss-Prot protein existence level 1. Resistance to kanamycin, neomycin, paromomycin, ribostamycin, butirosin and gentamicin B. From Klebsiella pneumoniae.
   2686..2844    +  CDS            ble (fragment): BLE_KLEPN - Experimental evidence at protein level: Swiss-Prot protein existence level 1. Binding protein with a strong affinity to the bleomycin family of antibiotics. Binds to CL990; an antimitotic-antibiotic compound. From Klebsiella pneumoniae.
   2839..2960    +  polyA_signal   SV40 poly(A) signal: SV40 polyadenylation signal
   3033..3049    -  protein_bind   lac operator: The lac repressor binds to the lac operator to inhibit transcription in E. coli. This inhibition can be relieved by adding lactose or isopropyl-β-D-thiogalactopyranoside (IPTG). lac repressor encoded by lacI
   3057..3087    -  promoter       lac promoter: promoter for the E. coli lac operon
   3102..3123    -  protein_bind   CAP binding site: CAP binding activates transcription in the presence of cAMP. E. coli catabolite activator protein
   3136..3228    -  CDS            lacI (fragment): lac repressor; lacI; The lac repressor binds to the lac operator to inhibit transcription in E. coli. This inhibition can be relieved by adding lactose or isopropyl-β-D-thiogalactopyranoside (IPTG).
   3411..3996    -  rep_origin     ori: high-copy-number ColE1/pMB1/pBR322/pUC origin of replication
   4167..5027    -  CDS            AmpR: β-lactamase; bla; confers resistance to ampicillin, carbenicillin, and related antibiotics
   5028..5132    -  promoter       AmpR promoter: bla
   5191..5243    -  misc_feature   bom (fragment): basis of mobility region from pBR322
   5398..5777    +  enhancer       CMV enhancer: human cytomegalovirus immediate early enhancer
   5778..5981    +  promoter       CMV promoter: human cytomegalovirus (CMV) immediate early promoter
   5977..6010    +  LTR            5' LTR (truncated) (fragment): truncated 5' long terminal repeat (LTR) from HIV-1
   6026..6044    +  promoter       T7 promoter: promoter for bacteriophage T7 RNA polymerase
