>Addgene plasmid #104349 | pcDNA3.1(-)-LZ-CD95L | addgene full sequence | sequence record 201218 | Addgene NGS Result
AGCAAAATTTAAGCTACAACAAGGCAAGGCTTGACCGACAATTGCATGAAGAATCTGCTTAGGGTTAGGC
GTTTTGCGCTGCTTCGCGATGTACGGGCCAGATATACGCGTTGACATTGATTATTGACTAGTTATTAATA
GTAATCAATTACGGGGTCATTAGTTCATAGCCCATATATGGAGTTCCGCGTTACATAACTTACGGTAAAT
GGCCCGCCTGGCTGACCGCCCAACGACCCCCGCCCATTGACGTCAATAATGACGTATGTTCCCATAGTAA
CGCCAATAGGGACTTTCCATTGACGTCAATGGGTGGAGTATTTACGGTAAACTGCCCACTTGGCAGTACA
TCAAGTGTATCATATGCCAAGTACGCCCCCTATTGACGTCAATGACGGTAAATGGCCCGCCTGGCATTAT
GCCCAGTACATGACCTTATGGGACTTTCCTACTTGGCAGTACATCTACGTATTAGTCATCGCTATTACCA
TGGTGATGCGGTTTTGGCAGTACATCAATGGGCGTGGATAGCGGTTTGACTCACGGGGATTTCCAAGTCT
CCACCCCATTGACGTCAATGGGAGTTTGTTTTGGCACCAAAATCAACGGGACTTTCCAAAATGTCGTAAC
AACTCCGCCCCATTGACGCAAATGGGCGGTAGGCGTGTACGGTGGGAGGTCTATATAAGCAGAGCTCTCT
GGCTAACTAGAGAACCCACTGCTTACTGGCTTATCGAAATTAATACGACTCACTATAGGGAGACCCAAGC
TGGCTAGCGTTTAAACGGGCCCTCTAGACTCGAGCGGCCGCCACTGTGCTGGATATCTGCAGAATTCGGC
CTCTGAGGCCACCATGCGAAGGATGCAACTTCTTCTGCTCATCGCACTTTCCTTGGCGCTGGTGACAAAT
AGTCATCACCACCATCACCATCATCACGGAGATCGGATGAAACAGATCGAAGACAAGATTGAAGAGATTC
TGTCAAAAATATATCATATCGAAAATGAGATAGCGCGGATCAAGAAGTTGATCGGCGAAAGAACTTCTGG
GGGGTCTGGAGGAACTGGCGGAAGCGGGGGAACAGGTGGAAGCCCCCCTGAAAAAAAGGAGCTGAGGAAA
GTGGCCCATTTAACAGGCAAGTCCAACTCAAGGTCCATGCCTCTGGAATGGGAAGACACCTATGGAATTG
TCCTGCTTTCTGGAGTGAAGTATAAGAAGGGTGGCCTTGTGATCAATGAAACTGGGCTGTACTTTGTATA
TTCCAAAGTATACTTCCGGGGTCAATCTTGCAACAACCTGCCCCTGAGCCACAAGGTCTACATGAGGAAC
TCTAAGTATCCCCAGGATCTGGTGATGATGGAGGGGAAGATGATGAGCTACTGCACTACTGGGCAGATGT
GGGCCCGCAGCAGCTACCTGGGGGCAGTGTTCAATCTTACCAGTGCTGATCATTTATATGTCAACGTATC
TGAGCTCTCTCTGGTCAATTTTGAGGAATCTCAGACGTTTTTCGGCTTATATAAGCTCTAAGGCCTGTCA
GGCCGGATCCGAGCTCGGTACCAAGCTTAAGTTTAAACCGCTGATCAGCCTCGACTGTGCCTTCTAGTTG
CCAGCCATCTGTTGTTTGCCCCTCCCCCGTGCCTTCCTTGACCCTGGAAGGTGCCACTCCCACTGTCCTT
TCCTAATAAAATGAGGAAATTGCATCGCATTGTCTGAGTAGGTGTCATTCTATTCTGGGGGGTGGGGTGG
GGCAGGACAGCAAGGGGGAGGATTGGGAAGACAATAGCAGGCATGCTGGGGATGCGGTGGGCTCTATGGC
TTCTGAGGCGGAAAGAACCAGCTGGGGCTCTAGGGGGTATCCCC
[124 nt withheld, positions 1865-1988]
C
[91 nt withheld, positions 1990-2080]
A
[49 nt withheld, positions 2082-2130]
CCTTTGACGTTGGAGTCCACGTTCTTT
[37 nt withheld, positions 2158-2194]
ACCCTATCTCGGTCTATTCTTTTGATTTATAAGGGATTTTGCCGATTTCGGCCTATTGGTTAAAAAATGA
GCTGATTTAACAAAAATTTAACGCGAATTAATTCTGTGGAATGTGTGTCAGTTAGGGTGTGGAAAGTCCC
CAGGCTCCCCAGCAGGCAGAAGTATGCAAAGCATGCATCTCAATTAGTCAGCAACCAGGTGTGGAAAGTC
CCCAGGCTCCCCAGCAGGCAGAAGTATGCAAAGCATGCATCTCAATTAGTCAGCAACCATAGTCCCGCCC
CTAACTCCGCCCATCCCGCCCCTAACTCCGCCCAGTTCCGCCCATTCTCCGCCCCATGGCTGACTAATTT
TTTTTATTTATGCAGAGGCCGAGGCCGCCTCTGCCTCTGAGCTATTCCAGAAGTAGTGAGGAGGCTTTTT
TGGAGGCCTAGGCTTTTGCAAAAAGCTCCCGGGAGCTTGTATATCCATTTTCGGATCTGATCAAGAGACA
GGATGAGGATCGTTTCGCATGATTGAACAAGATGGATTGCACGCAGGTTCTCCGGCCGCTTGGGTGGAGA
GGCTATTCGGCTATGACTGGGCACAACAGACAATCGGCTGCTCTGATGCCGCCGTGTTCCGGCTGTCAGC
GCAGGGGCGCCCGGTTCTTTTTGTCAAGACCGACCTGTCCGGTGCCCTGAATGAACTGCAGGACGAGGCA
GCGCGGCTATCGTGGCTGGCCACGACGGGCGTTCCTTGCGCAGCTGTGCTCGACGTTGTCACTGAAGCGG
GAAGGGACTGGCTGCTATTGGGCGAAGTGCCGGGGCAGGATCTCCTGTCATCTCACCTTGCTCCTGCCGA
GAAAGTATCCATCATGGCTGATGCAATGCGGCGGCTGCATACGCTTGATCCGGCTACCTGCCCATTCGAC
CACCAAGCGAAACATCGCATCGAGCGAGCACGTACTCGGATGGAAGCCGGTCTTGTCGATCAGGATGATC
TGGACGAAGAGCATCAGGGGCTCGCGCCAGCCGAACTGTTCGCCAGGCTCAAGGCGCGCATGCCCGACGG
CGAGGATCTCGTCGTGACCCATGGCGATGCCTGCTTGCCGAATATCATGGTGGAAAATGGCCGCTTTTCT
GGATTCATCGACTGTGGCCGGCTGGGTGTGGCGGACCGCTATCAGGACATAGCGTTGGCTACCCGTGATA
TTGCTGAAGAGCTTGGCGGCGAATGGGCTGACCGCTTCCTCGTGCTTTACGGTATCGCCGCTCCCGATTC
GCAGCGCATCGCCTTCTATCGCCTTCTTGACGAGTTCTTCTGAGCGGGACTCTGGGGTTCGAAATGACCG
ACCAAGCGACGCCCAACCTGCCATCACGAGATTTCGATTCCACCGCCGCCTTCTATGAAAGGTTGGGCTT
CGGAATCGTTTTCCGGGACGCCGGCTGGATGATCCTCCAGCGCGGGGATCTCATGCTGGAGTTCTTCGCC
CACCCCAACTTGTTTATTGCAGCTTATAATGGTTACAAATAAAGCAATAGCATCACAAATTTCACAAATA
AAGCATTTTTTTCACTGCATTCTAGTTGTGGTTTGTCCAAACTCATCAATGTATCTTATCATGTCTGTAT
ACCGTCGACCTCTAGCTAGAGCTTGGCGTAATCATGGTCATAGCTGTTTCCTGTGTGAAATTGTTATCCG
CTCACAATTCCACACAACATACGAGCCGGAAGCATAAAGTGTAAAGCCTGGGGTGCCTAATGAGTGAGCT
AACTCACATTAATTGCGTTGCGCTCACTGCCCGCTTTCCAGTCGGGAAACCTGTCGTGCCAGCTGCATTA
ATGAATCGGCCAACGCGCGGGGAGAGGCGGTTTGCGTATTGGGCGCTCTTCCGCTTCCTCGCTCACTGAC
TCGCTGCGCTCGGTCGTTCGGCTGCGGCGAGCGGTATCAGCTCACTCAAAGGCGGTAATACGGTTATCCA
CAGAATCAGGGGATAACGCAGGAAAGAACATGTGAGCAAAAGGCCAGCAAAAGGCCAGGAACCGTAAAAA
GGCCGCGTTGCTGGCGTTTTTCCATAGGCTCCGCCCCCCTGACGAGCATCACAAAAATCGACGCTCAAGT
CAGAGGTGGCGAAACCCGACAGGACTATAAAGATACCAGGCGTTTCCCCCTGGAAGCTCCCTCGTGCGCT
CTCCTGTTCCGACCCTGCCGCTTACCGGATACCTGTCCGCCTTTCTCCCTTCGGGAAGCGTGGCGCTTTC
TCATAGCTCACGCTGTAGGTATCTCAGTTCGGTGTAGGTCGTTCGCTCCAAGCTGGGCTGTGTGCACGAA
CCCCCCGTTCAGCCCGACCGCTGCGCCTTATCCGGTAACTATCGTCTTGAGTCCAACCCGGTAAGACACG
ACTTATCGCCACTGGCAGCAGCCACTGGTAACAGGATTAGCAGAGCGAGGTATGTAGGCGGTGCTACAGA
GTTCTTGAAGTGGTGGCCTAACTACGGCTACACTAGAAGAACAGTATTTGGTATCTGCGCTCTGCTGAAG
CCAGTTACCTTCGGAAAAAGAGTTGGTAGCTCTTGATCCGGCAAACAAACCACCGCTGGTAGCGGTGGTT
TTTTTGTTTGCAAGCAGCAGATTACGCGCAGAAAAAAAGGATCTCAAGAAGATCCTTTGATCTTTTCTAC
GGGGTCTGACGCTCAGTGGAACGAAAACTCACGTTAAGGGATTTTGGTCATGAGATTATCAAAAAGGATC
TTCACCTAGATCCTTTTAAATTAAAAATGAAGTTTTAAATCAATCTAAAGTATATATGAGTAAACTTGGT
CTGACAGTTACCAATGCTTAATCAGTGAGGCACCTATCTCAGCGATCTGTCTATTTCGTTCATCCATAGT
TGCCTGACTCCCCGTCGTGTAGATAACTACGATACGGGAGGGCTTACCATCTGGCCCCAGTGCTGCAATG
ATACCGCGAGACCCACGCTCACCGGCTCCAGATTTATCAGCAATAAACCAGCCAGCCGGAAGGGCCGAGC
GCAGAAGTGGTCCTGCAACTTTATCCGCCTCCATCCAGTCTATTAATTGTTGCCGGGAAGCTAGAGTAAG
TAGTTCGCCAGTTAATAGTTTGCGCAACGTTGTTGCCATTGCTACAGGCATCGTGGTGTCACGCTCGTCG
TTTGGTATGGCTTCATTCAGCTCCGGTTCCCAACGATCAAGGCGAGTTACATGATCCCCCATGTTGTGCA
AAAAAGCGGTTAGCTCCTTCGGTCCTCCGATCGTTGTCAGAAGTAAGTTGGCCGCAGTGTTATCACTCAT
GGTTATGGCAGCACTGCATAATTCTCTTACTGTCATGCCATCCGTAAGATGCTTTTCTGTGACTGGTGAG
TACTCAACCAAGTCATTCTGAGAATAGTGTATGCGGCGACCGAGTTGCTCTTGCCCGGCGTCAATACGGG
ATAATACCGCGCCACATAGCAGAACTTTAAAAGTGCTCATCATTGGAAAACGTTCTTCGGGGCGAAAACT
CTCAAGGATCTTACCGCTGTTGAGATCCAGTTCGATGTAACCCACTCGTGCACCCAACTGATCTTCAGCA
TCTTTTACTTTCACCAGCGTTTCTGGGTGAGCAAAAACAGGAAGGCAAAATGCCGCAAAAAAGGGAATAA
GGGCGACACGGAAATGTTGAATACTCATACTCTTCCTTTTTCAATATTATTGAAGCATTTATCAGGGTTA
TTGTCTCATGAGCGGATACATATTTGAATGTATTTAGAAAAATAAACAAATAGGGGTTCCGCGCACATTT
CCCCGAAAAGTGCCACCTGACGTCGACGGATCGGGAGATCTCCCGATCCCCTATGGTGCACTCTCAGTAC
AATCTGCTCTGATGCCGCATAGTTAAGCCAGTATCTGCTCCCTGCTTGTGTGTTGGAGGTCGCTGAGTAG
TGCGCG
Features (pLannotate 1.2.2; 20 found; start..end, strand, type, name):
    113..492     +  enhancer       CMV enhancer: human cytomegalovirus immediate early enhancer
    493..696     +  promoter       CMV promoter: human cytomegalovirus (CMV) immediate early promoter
    692..725     +  LTR            5' LTR (truncated) (fragment): truncated 5' long terminal repeat (LTR) from HIV-1
    741..759     +  promoter       T7 promoter: promoter for bacteriophage T7 RNA polymerase
    986..1528    +  CDS            FASLG (fragment): TNFL6_HUMAN - Also known as APT1LG1, CD95L, FASL, TNFSF6. Experimental evidence at protein level: Swiss-Prot protein existence level 1. [FasL intracellular domain]: Cytoplasmic form induces gene transcription inhibition. From Homo sapiens (Human).
   1595..1819    +  polyA_signal   bGH poly(A) signal: bovine growth hormone polyadenylation signal
   1823..1844    +  promoter       SV40 promoter (fragment): SV40 enhancer and early promoter
   1865..2293    +  rep_origin     f1 ori (sequence partly withheld): f1 bacteriophage origin of replication; arrow indicates direction of (+) strand synthesis
   2307..2636    +  promoter       SV40 promoter: SV40 enhancer and early promoter
   2703..3494    +  CDS            neo: KKA2_KLEPN - Also known as kan, nptII. Experimental evidence at protein level: Swiss-Prot protein existence level 1. Resistance to kanamycin, neomycin, paromomycin, ribostamycin, butirosin and gentamicin B. From Klebsiella pneumoniae.
   3518..3676    +  CDS            ble (fragment): BLE_KLEPN - Experimental evidence at protein level: Swiss-Prot protein existence level 1. Binding protein with a strong affinity to the bleomycin family of antibiotics. Binds to CL990; an antimitotic-antibiotic compound. From Klebsiella pneumoniae.
   3671..3792    +  polyA_signal   SV40 poly(A) signal: SV40 polyadenylation signal
   3865..3881    -  protein_bind   lac operator: The lac repressor binds to the lac operator to inhibit transcription in E. coli. This inhibition can be relieved by adding lactose or isopropyl-β-D-thiogalactopyranoside (IPTG). lac repressor encoded by lacI
   3889..3919    -  promoter       lac promoter: promoter for the E. coli lac operon
   3934..3955    -  protein_bind   CAP binding site: CAP binding activates transcription in the presence of cAMP. E. coli catabolite activator protein
   3968..4060    -  CDS            lacI (fragment): lac repressor; lacI; The lac repressor binds to the lac operator to inhibit transcription in E. coli. This inhibition can be relieved by adding lactose or isopropyl-β-D-thiogalactopyranoside (IPTG).
   4243..4831    -  rep_origin     ori: high-copy-number ColE1/pMB1/pBR322/pUC origin of replication
   5002..5862    -  CDS            AmpR: β-lactamase; bla; confers resistance to ampicillin, carbenicillin, and related antibiotics
   5863..5967    -  promoter       AmpR promoter: bla
   6026..6078    -  misc_feature   bom (fragment): basis of mobility region from pBR322
