[The description below was written by a language model from this plasmid's Addgene catalogue record and pLannotate feature annotations shown in this document.]
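Description:
pcDNA3.1(-)-LZ-CD95L is a mammalian expression plasmid of about 6.1 kb, built on the Invitrogen pcDNA3.1(-) backbone, for producing a secreted, oligomerising form of human CD95 ligand (FasL, FASLG). It is propagated in E. coli from a high-copy ColE1/pUC-type origin under ampicillin selection (β-lactamase driven by its own promoter). It also carries an f1 origin for single-stranded DNA production. An SV40 early promoter–neo–SV40 poly(A) cassette allows G418 selection of stably transfected mammalian cells. The small HIV-1 LTR, ble, lacI and bom fragments called by the automated annotation are short partial matches within backbone sequence rather than functional elements. The two sequence records (6,117 and 6,120 nt) share the same feature set and differ mainly in their start coordinate.

The 717 bp synthetic insert lies between EcoRI and BamHI, downstream of the CMV immediate-early enhancer/promoter and a T7 promoter, and is terminated by the bGH polyadenylation signal. According to the depositor, it encodes an improved IL-2 signal sequence for secretion, an octahistidine-tagged leucine zipper motif, a flexible 17-residue linker, and the death-inducing C-terminal extracellular domain of CD95L. The design omits the protease-sensitive stalk region but keeps the extracellular self-assembly domain. Only the FASLG-derived portion is recognised in the feature tables.

The leucine zipper is presumably there to promote ligand oligomerisation, and the His tag allows purification on a nickel-NTA column from culture supernatant. The purified protein is reported to be highly active in killing Jurkat cells, and human CD95L also kills murine thymocytes. The depositor cautions that accumulating ligand kills HEK293-type producer cells, and suggests c-FLIP co-expression or CD95L-resistant cell lines to improve yield.
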