Addgene plasmid #104349: pcDNA3.1(-)-LZ-CD95L
Purpose: Expresses human CD95L leucine zipper in mammalian cells
Depositing lab: Alexander McLellan. Depositing organization: University of Otago. Publication: Promoter choice: Who should drive the CAR in T cells?. Rad S M AH, Poudel A, Tan GMY, McLellan AD. PLoS One. 2020 Jul 24;15(7):e0232915. doi: 10.1371/journal.pone.0232915. eCollection 2020. PubMed 32706785.
Backbone
  Vector backbone: pcDNA3.1(-)
  Backbone manufacturer: Invitrogen
  Backbone size w/o insert (bp): 5428
  Total vector size (bp): 6117
  Vector type: Mammalian Expression
Growth in bacteria
  Bacterial resistance: Ampicillin, 100 μg/mL
  Growth temperature: 37°C
  Growth strain: DH5alpha
  Copy number: High Copy
Gene/Insert
  Gene/Insert name: CD95L leucine zipper
  Species: H. sapiens (human)
  Insert size (bp): 717
  GenBank ID: NM_000639.2
  Entrez Gene: FASLG (a.k.a. ALPS1B, APT1LG1, APTL, CD178, CD95-L, CD95L, FASL, TNFSF6, TNLG1A)
  Promoter: CMV
  Tag / fusion protein: octahistidine tag (N terminal on insert)
  Cloning method: Restriction Enzyme; 5′ cloning site EcoRI (not destroyed); 3′ cloning site BamHI (not destroyed)
  Sequencing primers: 5′ CGCAAATGGGCGGTAGGCGTG; 3′ TAGAAGGCACAGTCGAGG
Terms and licenses: Academic/Nonprofit Terms; Industry Terms: Not Available to Industry
Depositor comments: Synthetic DNA encoding a fusion of an improved IL2 signal sequence (Zhang et al. 2005 & Naito et al. 2013), an octahistidine-tagged-leucine zipper motif, a flexible 17aa linker (Naito et al. 2013) and the death inducing, c-terminal extracellular domain (aa137-208) of CD95L. The cloning strategy omits the proteolytically-susceptible extracellular stalk region (aa102-136), but includes the extracellular self-assembly domain (aa137-183; Orlinick et al. 1997). NTA column purified LZ-CD95L produced in expi393 cells is highly active (IC50 Jurkat E6-1 cells < 50ng/ml). Human CD95L is also active in inducing cell death in murine thymocytes (McLellan et al. 2000). Note, during following transient transfection, rising levels of LZ-CD95L in the culture supernatant induce cell death in HEK293FT and expi293. Users could explore co-transfection of this vector with a c-FLIP-encoding vector, select CD95L resistant HEK293 variants, or use other CD95L-resistant mammalian cell lines to maximise LZ-CD95L yields. References: McLellan AD, Terbeck G, Mengling T, Starling GC, Kiener PA, Gold R, Bröcker EB, Leverkus M, Kämpgen E. Differential susceptibility to CD95 (Apo-1/Fas) and MHC class II-induced apoptosis during murine dendritic cell development. Cell Death Differ. 2000 Oct;7(10):933-8. Naito M, Hainz U, Burkhardt UE, Fu B, Ahove D, Stevenson KE, Rajasagi M, Zhu B, Alonso A, Witten E, Matsuoka K, Neuberg D, Duke-Cohan JS, Wu CJ, and Freeman GJ. CD40L-Tri, a novel formulation of recombinant human CD40L that effectively activates B cells. Cancer Immunol Immunother 2013; 62:347-357. Orlinick JR, Elkon KB, and Chao MV. Separate domains of the human fas ligand dictate self-association and receptor binding. J Biol Chem 1997; 272:32221-32229. Zhang L, Leng Q, and Mixson AJ. Alteration in the IL-2 signal peptide affects secretion of proteins in vitro and in vivo. The Journal of Gene Medicine 2005; 7:354-365.
How to cite: pcDNA3.1(-)-LZ-CD95L was a gift from Alexander McLellan (Addgene plasmid # 104349 ; http://n2t.net/addgene:104349 ; RRID:Addgene_104349)
